>Addgene plasmid #118166 | lentiSAMv2 EGFP-guide1 | addgene full sequence | sequence record 240440 | Addgene NGS Result
GTTTTAGAGCTAGGCCAACATGAGGATCACCCATGTCTGCAGGGCCTAGCAAGTTAAAATAAGGCTAGTC
CGTTATCAACTTGGCCAACATGAGGATCACCCATGTCTGCAGGGCCAAGTGGCACCGAGTCGGTGCTTTT
TTTGGATCCTAGGTCTTGAAAGGAGTGGGAATTGGCTCCGGTGCCCGTCAGTGGGCAGAGCGCACATCGC
CCACAGTCCCCGAGAAGTTGGGGGGAGGGGTCGGCAATTGATCCGGTGCCTAGAGAAGGTGGCGCGGGGT
AAACTGGGAAAGTGATGTCGTGTACTGGCTCCGCCTTTTTCCCGAGGGTGGGGGAGAACCGTATATAAGT
GCAGTAGTCGCCGTGAACGTTCTTTTTCGCAACGGGTTTGCCGCCAGAACACAGGCGTACGGCCACCATG
AAAAGGCCGGCGGCCACGAAAAAGGCCGGCCAGGCAAAAAAGAAAAAGGACAAGAAGTACAGCATCGGCC
TGGCCATCGGCACCAACTCTGTGGGCTGGGCCGTGATCACCGACGAGTACAAGGTGCCCAGCAAGAAATT
CAAGGTGCTGGGCAACACCGACCGGCACAGCATCAAGAAGAACCTGATCGGAGCCCTGCTGTTCGACAGC
GGCGAAACAGCCGAGGCCACCCGGCTGAAGAGAACCGCCAGAAGAAGATACACCAGACGGAAGAACCGGA
TCTGCTATCTGCAAGAGATCTTCAGCAACGAGATGGCCAAGGTGGACGACAGCTTCTTCCACAGACTGGA
AGAGTCCTTCCTGGTGGAAGAGGATAAGAAGCACGAGCGGCACCCCATCTTCGGCAACATCGTGGACGAG
GTGGCCTACCACGAGAAGTACCCCACCATCTACCACCTGAGAAAGAAACTGGTGGACAGCACCGACAAGG
CCGACCTGCGGCTGATCTATCTGGCCCTGGCCCACATGATCAAGTTCCGGGGCCACTTCCTGATCGAGGG
CGACCTGAACCCCGACAACAGCGACGTGGACAAGCTGTTCATCCAGCTGGTGCAGACCTACAACCAGCTG
TTCGAGGAAAACCCCATCAACGCCAGCGGCGTGGACGCCAAGGCCATCCTGTCTGCCAGACTGAGCAAGA
GCAGACGGCTGGAAAATCTGATCGCCCAGCTGCCCGGCGAGAAGAAGAATGGCCTGTTCGGCAACCTGAT
TGCCCTGAGCCTGGGCCTGACCCCCAACTTCAAGAGCAACTTCGACCTGGCCGAGGATGCCAAACTGCAG
CTGAGCAAGGACACCTACGACGACGACCTGGACAACCTGCTGGCCCAGATCGGCGACCAGTACGCCGACC
TGTTTCTGGCCGCCAAGAACCTGTCCGACGCCATCCTGCTGAGCGACATCCTGAGAGTGAACACCGAGAT
CACCAAGGCCCCCCTGAGCGCCTCTATGATCAAGAGATACGACGAGCACCACCAGGACCTGACCCTGCTG
AAAGCTCTCGTGCGGCAGCAGCTGCCTGAGAAGTACAAAGAGATTTTCTTCGACCAGAGCAAGAACGGCT
ACGCCGGCTACATTGACGGCGGAGCCAGCCAGGAAGAGTTCTACAAGTTCATCAAGCCCATCCTGGAAAA
GATGGACGGCACCGAGGAACTGCTCGTGAAGCTGAACAGAGAGGACCTGCTGCGGAAGCAGCGGACCTTC
GACAACGGCAGCATCCCCCACCAGATCCACCTGGGAGAGCTGCACGCCATTCTGCGGCGGCAGGAAGATT
TTTACCCATTCCTGAAGGACAACCGGGAAAAGATCGAGAAGATCCTGACCTTCCGCATCCCCTACTACGT
GGGCCCTCTGGCCAGGGGAAACAGCAGATTCGCCTGGATGACCAGAAAGAGCGAGGAAACCATCACCCCC
TGGAACTTCGAGGAAGTGGTGGACAAGGGCGCTTCCGCCCAGAGCTTCATCGAGCGGATGACCAACTTCG
ATAAGAACCTGCCCAACGAGAAGGTGCTGCCCAAGCACAGCCTGCTGTACGAGTACTTCACCGTGTATAA
CGAGCTGACCAAAGTGAAATACGTGACCGAGGGAATGAGAAAGCCCGCCTTCCTGAGCGGCGAGCAGAAA
AAGGCCATCGTGGACCTGCTGTTCAAGACCAACCGGAAAGTGACCGTGAAGCAGCTGAAAGAGGACTACT
TCAAGAAAATCGAGTGCTTCGACTCCGTGGAAATCTCCGGCGTGGAAGATCGGTTCAACGCCTCCCTGGG
CACATACCACGATCTGCTGAAAATTATCAAGGACAAGGACTTCCTGGACAATGAGGAAAACGAGGACATT
CTGGAAGATATCGTGCTGACCCTGACACTGTTTGAGGACAGAGAGATGATCGAGGAACGGCTGAAAACCT
ATGCCCACCTGTTCGACGACAAAGTGATGAAGCAGCTGAAGCGGCGGAGATACACCGGCTGGGGCAGGCT
GAGCCGGAAGCTGATCAACGGCATCCGGGACAAGCAGTCCGGCAAGACAATCCTGGATTTCCTGAAGTCC
GACGGCTTCGCCAACAGAAACTTCATGCAGCTGATCCACGACGACAGCCTGACCTTTAAAGAGGACATCC
AGAAAGCCCAGGTGTCCGGCCAGGGCGATAGCCTGCACGAGCACATTGCCAATCTGGCCGGCAGCCCCGC
CATTAAGAAGGGCATCCTGCAGACAGTGAAGGTGGTGGACGAGCTCGTGAAAGTGATGGGCCGGCACAAG
CCCGAGAACATCGTGATCGAAATGGCCAGAGAGAACCAGACCACCCAGAAGGGACAGAAGAACAGCCGCG
AGAGAATGAAGCGGATCGAAGAGGGCATCAAAGAGCTGGGCAGCCAGATCCTGAAAGAACACCCCGTGGA
AAACACCCAGCTGCAGAACGAGAAGCTGTACCTGTACTACCTGCAGAATGGGCGGGATATGTACGTGGAC
CAGGAACTGGACATCAACCGGCTGTCCGACTACGATGTGGACCACATCGTGCCTCAGAGCTTTCTGAAGG
ACGACTCCATCGACAACAAGGTGCTGACCAGAAGCGACAAGGCCCGGGGCAAGAGCGACAACGTGCCCTC
CGAAGAGGTCGTGAAGAAGATGAAGAACTACTGGCGGCAGCTGCTGAACGCCAAGCTGATTACCCAGAGA
AAGTTCGACAATCTGACCAAGGCCGAGAGAGGCGGCCTGAGCGAACTGGATAAGGCCGGCTTCATCAAGA
GACAGCTGGTGGAAACCCGGCAGATCACAAAGCACGTGGCACAGATCCTGGACTCCCGGATGAACACTAA
GTACGACGAGAATGACAAGCTGATCCGGGAAGTGAAAGTGATCACCCTGAAGTCCAAGCTGGTGTCCGAT
TTCCGGAAGGATTTCCAGTTTTACAAAGTGCGCGAGATCAACAACTACCACCACGCCCACGACGCCTACC
TGAACGCCGTCGTGGGAACCGCCCTGATCAAAAAGTACCCTAAGCTGGAAAGCGAGTTCGTGTACGGCGA
CTACAAGGTGTACGACGTGCGGAAGATGATCGCCAAGAGCGAGCAGGAAATCGGCAAGGCTACCGCCAAG
TACTTCTTCTACAGCAACATCATGAACTTTTTCAAGACCGAGATTACCCTGGCCAACGGCGAGATCCGGA
AGCGGCCTCTGATCGAGACAAACGGCGAAACCGGGGAGATCGTGTGGGATAAGGGCCGGGATTTTGCCAC
CGTGCGGAAAGTGCTGAGCATGCCCCAAGTGAATATCGTGAAAAAGACCGAGGTGCAGACAGGCGGCTTC
AGCAAAGAGTCTATCCTGCCCAAGAGGAACAGCGATAAGCTGATCGCCAGAAAGAAGGACTGGGACCCTA
AGAAGTACGGCGGCTTCGACAGCCCCACCGTGGCCTATTCTGTGCTGGTGGTGGCCAAAGTGGAAAAGGG
CAAGTCCAAGAAACTGAAGAGTGTGAAAGAGCTGCTGGGGATCACCATCATGGAAAGAAGCAGCTTCGAG
AAGAATCCCATCGACTTTCTGGAAGCCAAGGGCTACAAAGAAGTGAAAAAGGACCTGATCATCAAGCTGC
CTAAGTACTCCCTGTTCGAGCTGGAAAACGGCCGGAAGAGAATGCTGGCCTCTGCCGGCGAACTGCAGAA
GGGAAACGAACTGGCCCTGCCCTCCAAATATGTGAACTTCCTGTACCTGGCCAGCCACTATGAGAAGCTG
AAGGGCTCCCCCGAGGATAATGAGCAGAAACAGCTGTTTGTGGAACAGCACAAGCACTACCTGGACGAGA
TCATCGAGCAGATCAGCGAGTTCTCCAAGAGAGTGATCCTGGCCGACGCTAATCTGGACAAAGTGCTGTC
CGCCTACAACAAGCACCGGGATAAGCCCATCAGAGAGCAGGCCGAGAATATCATCCACCTGTTTACCCTG
ACCAATCTGGGAGCCCCTGCCGCCTTCAAGTACTTTGACACCACCATCGACCGGAAGAGGTACACCAGCA
CCAAAGAGGTGCTGGACGCCACCCTGATCCACCAGAGCATCACCGGCCTGTACGAGACACGGATCGACCT
GTCTCAGCTGGGAGGCGACAGCGCTGGAGGAGGTGGAAGCGGAGGAGGAGGAAGCGGAGGAGGAGGTAGC
GGACCTAAGAAAAAGAGGAAGGTGGCGGCCGCTGGATCCGGACGGGCTGACGCATTGGACGATTTTGATC
TGGATATGCTGGGAAGTGACGCCCTCGATGATTTTGACCTTGACATGCTTGGTTCGGATGCCCTTGATGA
CTTTGACCTCGACATGCTCGGCAGTGACGCCCTTGATGATTTCGACCTGGACATGCTGATTAACTGTACA
GGCAGTGGAGAGGGCAGAGGAAGTCTGCTAACATGCGGTGACGTCGAGGAGAATCCTGGCCCAATGGCCA
AGCCTTTGTCTCAAGAAGAATCCACCCTCATTGAAAGAGCAACGGCTACAATCAACAGCATCCCCATCTC
TGAAGACTACAGCGTCGCCAGCGCAGCTCTCTCTAGCGACGGCCGCATCTTCACTGGTGTCAATGTATAT
CATTTTACTGGGGGACCTTGTGCAGAACTCGTGGTGCTGGGCACTGCTGCTGCTGCGGCAGCTGGCAACC
TGACTTGTATCGTCGCGATCGGAAATGAGAACAGGGGCATCTTGAGCCCCTGCGGACGGTGCCGACAGGT
GCTTCTCGATCTGCATCCTGGGATCAAAGCCATAGTGAAGGACAGTGATGGACAGCCGACGGCAGTTGGG
ATTCGTGAATTGCTGCCCTCTGGTTATGTGTGGGAGGGCTAAGAATTCGATATCAAGCTTATCGGTAATC
AACCTCTGGATTACAAAATTTGTGAAAGATTGACTGGTATTCTTAACTATGTTGCTCCTTTTACGCTATG
TGGATACGCTGCTTTAATGCCTTTGTATCATGCTATTGCTTCCCGTATGGCTTTCATTTTCTCCTCCTTG
TATAAATCCTGGTTGCTGTCTCTTTATGAGGAGTTGTGGCCCGTTGTCAGGCAACGTGGCGTGGTGTGCA
CTGTGTTTGCTGACGCAACCCCCACTGGTTGGGGCATTGCCACCACCTGTCAGCTCCTTTCCGGGACTTT
CGCTTTCCCCCTCCCTATTGCCACGGCGGAACTCATCGCCGCCTGCCTTGCCCGCTGCTGGACAGGGGCT
CGGCTGTTGGGCACTGACAATTCCGTGGTGTTGTCGGGGAAATCATCGTCCTTTCCTTGGCTGCTCGCCT
GTGTTGCCACCTGGATTCTGCGCGGGACGTCCTTCTGCTACGTCCCTTCGGCCCTCAATCCAGCGGACCT
TCCTTCCCGCGGCCTGCTGCCGGCTCTGCGGCCTCTTCCGCGTCTTCGCCTTCGCCCTCAGACGAGTCGG
ATCTCCCTTTGGGCCGCCTCCCCGCATCGATACCGTCGACCTCGAGACCTAGAAAAACATGGAGCAATCA
CAAGTAGCAATACAGCAGCTACCAATGCTGATTGTGCCTGGCTAGAAGCACAAGAGGAGGAGGAGGTGGG
TTTTCCAGTCACACCTCAGGTACCTTTAAGACCAATGACTTACAAGGCAGCTGTAGATCTTAGCCACTTT
TTAAAAGAAAAGGGGGGACTGGAAGGGCTAATTCACTCCCAACGAAGACAAGATATCCTTGATCTGTGGA
TCTACCACACACAAGGCTACTTCCCTGATTGGCAGAACTACACACCAGGGCCAGGGATCAGATATCCACT
GACCTTTGGATGGTGCTACAAGCTAGTACCAGTTGAGCAAGAGAAGGTAGAAGAAGCCAATGAAGGAGAG
AACACCCGCTTGTTACACCCTGTGAGCCTGCATGGGATGGATGACCCGGAGAGAGAAGTATTAGAGTGGA
GGTTTGACAGCCGCCTAGCATTTCATCACATGGCCCGAGAGCTGCATCCGGACTGTACTGGGTCTCTCTG
GTTAGACCAGATCTGAGCCTGGGAGCTCTCTGGCTAACTAGGGAACCCACTGCTTAAGCCTCAATAAAGC
TTGCCTTGAGTGCTTCAAGTAGTGTGTGCCCGTCTGTTGTGTGACTCTGGTAACTAGAGATCCCTCAGAC
CCTTTTAGTCAGTGTGGAAAATCTCTAGCAGGGCCCGTTTAAACCCGCTGATCAGCCTCGACTGTGCCTT
CTAGTTGCCAGCCATCTGTTGTTTGCCCCTCCCCCGTGCCTTCCTTGACCCTGGAAGGTGCCACTCCCAC
TGTCCTTTCCTAATAAAATGAGGAAATTGCATCGCATTGTCTGAGTAGGTGTCATTCTATTCTGGGGGGT
GGGGTGGGGCAGGACAGCAAGGGGGAGGATTGGGAAGACAATAGCAGGCATGCTGGGGATGCGGTGGGCT
CTATGGCTTCTGAGGCGGAAAGAACCAGCTGGGGCTCTAGGGGGTATCCCC
[124 nt withheld, positions 6912-7035]
C
[91 nt withheld, positions 7037-7127]
A
[49 nt withheld, positions 7129-7177]
CCTTTGACGTTGGAGTCCACGTTCTTT
[37 nt withheld, positions 7205-7241]
ACCCTATCTCGGTCTATTCTTTTGATTTATAAGGGATTTTGCCGATTTCGGCCTATTGGTTAAAAAATGA
GCTGATTTAACAAAAATTTAACGCGAATTAATTCTGTGGAATGTGTGTCAGTTAGGGTGTGGAAAGTCCC
CAGGCTCCCCAGCAGGCAGAAGTATGCAAAGCATGCATCTCAATTAGTCAGCAACCAGGTGTGGAAAGTC
CCCAGGCTCCCCAGCAGGCAGAAGTATGCAAAGCATGCATCTCAATTAGTCAGCAACCATAGTCCCGCCC
CTAACTCCGCCCATCCCGCCCCTAACTCCGCCCAGTTCCGCCCATTCTCCGCCCCATGGCTGACTAATTT
TTTTTATTTATGCAGAGGCCGAGGCCGCCTCTGCCTCTGAGCTATTCCAGAAGTAGTGAGGAGGCTTTTT
TGGAGGCCTAGGCTTTTGCAAAAAGCTCCCGGGAGCTTGTATATCCATTTTCGGATCTGATCAGCACGTG
TTGACAATTAATCATCGGCATAGTATATCGGCATAGTATAATACGACAAGGTGAGGAACTAAACCATGGC
CAAGTTGACCAGTGCCGTTCCGGTGCTCACCGCGCGCGACGTCGCCGGAGCGGTCGAGTTCTGGACCGAC
CGGCTCGGGTTCTCCCGGGACTTCGTGGAGGACGACTTCGCCGGTGTGGTCCGGGACGACGTGACCCTGT
TCATCAGCGCGGTCCAGGACCAGGTGGTGCCGGACAACACCCTGGCCTGGGTGTGGGTGCGCGGCCTGGA
CGAGCTGTACGCCGAGTGGTCGGAGGTCGTGTCCACGAACTTCCGGGACGCCTCCGGGCCGGCCATGACC
GAGATCGGCGAGCAGCCGTGGGGGCGGGAGTTCGCCCTGCGCGACCCGGCCGGCAACTGCGTGCACTTCG
TGGCCGAGGAGCAGGACTGACACGTGCTACGAGATTTCGATTCCACCGCCGCCTTCTATGAAAGGTTGGG
CTTCGGAATCGTTTTCCGGGACGCCGGCTGGATGATCCTCCAGCGCGGGGATCTCATGCTGGAGTTCTTC
GCCCACCCCAACTTGTTTATTGCAGCTTATAATGGTTACAAATAAAGCAATAGCATCACAAATTTCACAA
ATAAAGCATTTTTTTCACTGCATTCTAGTTGTGGTTTGTCCAAACTCATCAATGTATCTTATCATGTCTG
TATACCGTCGACCTCTAGCTAGAGCTTGGCGTAATCATGGTCATAGCTGTTTCCTGTGTGAAATTGTTAT
CCGCTCACAATTCCACACAACATACGAGCCGGAAGCATAAAGTGTAAAGCCTGGGGTGCCTAATGAGTGA
GCTAACTCACATTAATTGCGTTGCGCTCACTGCCCGCTTTCCAGTCGGGAAACCTGTCGTGCCAGCTGCA
TTAATGAATCGGCCAACGCGCGGGGAGAGGCGGTTTGCGTATTGGGCGCTCTTCCGCTTCCTCGCTCACT
GACTCGCTGCGCTCGGTCGTTCGGCTGCGGCGAGCGGTATCAGCTCACTCAAAGGCGGTAATACGGTTAT
CCACAGAATCAGGGGATAACGCAGGAAAGAACATGTGAGCAAAAGGCCAGCAAAAGGCCAGGAACCGTAA
AAAGGCCGCGTTGCTGGCGTTTTTCCATAGGCTCCGCCCCCCTGACGAGCATCACAAAAATCGACGCTCA
AGTCAGAGGTGGCGAAACCCGACAGGACTATAAAGATACCAGGCGTTTCCCCCTGGAAGCTCCCTCGTGC
GCTCTCCTGTTCCGACCCTGCCGCTTACCGGATACCTGTCCGCCTTTCTCCCTTCGGGAAGCGTGGCGCT
TTCTCATAGCTCACGCTGTAGGTATCTCAGTTCGGTGTAGGTCGTTCGCTCCAAGCTGGGCTGTGTGCAC
GAACCCCCCGTTCAGCCCGACCGCTGCGCCTTATCCGGTAACTATCGTCTTGAGTCCAACCCGGTAAGAC
ACGACTTATCGCCACTGGCAGCAGCCACTGGTAACAGGATTAGCAGAGCGAGGTATGTAGGCGGTGCTAC
AGAGTTCTTGAAGTGGTGGCCTAACTACGGCTACACTAGAAGAACAGTATTTGGTATCTGCGCTCTGCTG
AAGCCAGTTACCTTCGGAAAAAGAGTTGGTAGCTCTTGATCCGGCAAACAAACCACCGCTGGTAGCGGTG
GTTTTTTTGTTTGCAAGCAGCAGATTACGCGCAGAAAAAAAGGATCTCAAGAAGATCCTTTGATCTTTTC
TACGGGGTCTGACGCTCAGTGGAACGAAAACTCACGTTAAGGGATTTTGGTCATGAGATTATCAAAAAGG
ATCTTCACCTAGATCCTTTTAAATTAAAAATGAAGTTTTAAATCAATCTAAAGTATATATGAGTAAACTT
GGTCTGACAGTTACCAATGCTTAATCAGTGAGGCACCTATCTCAGCGATCTGTCTATTTCGTTCATCCAT
AGTTGCCTGACTCCCCGTCGTGTAGATAACTACGATACGGGAGGGCTTACCATCTGGCCCCAGTGCTGCA
ATGATACCGCGAGACCCACGCTCACCGGCTCCAGATTTATCAGCAATAAACCAGCCAGCCGGAAGGGCCG
AGCGCAGAAGTGGTCCTGCAACTTTATCCGCCTCCATCCAGTCTATTAATTGTTGCCGGGAAGCTAGAGT
AAGTAGTTCGCCAGTTAATAGTTTGCGCAACGTTGTTGCCATTGCTACAGGCATCGTGGTGTCACGCTCG
TCGTTTGGTATGGCTTCATTCAGCTCCGGTTCCCAACGATCAAGGCGAGTTACATGATCCCCCATGTTGT
GCAAAAAAGCGGTTAGCTCCTTCGGTCCTCCGATCGTTGTCAGAAGTAAGTTGGCCGCAGTGTTATCACT
CATGGTTATGGCAGCACTGCATAATTCTCTTACTGTCATGCCATCCGTAAGATGCTTTTCTGTGACTGGT
GAGTACTCAACCAAGTCATTCTGAGAATAGTGTATGCGGCGACCGAGTTGCTCTTGCCCGGCGTCAATAC
GGGATAATACCGCGCCACATAGCAGAACTTTAAAAGTGCTCATCATTGGAAAACGTTCTTCGGGGCGAAA
ACTCTCAAGGATCTTACCGCTGTTGAGATCCAGTTCGATGTAACCCACTCGTGCACCCAACTGATCTTCA
GCATCTTTTACTTTCACCAGCGTTTCTGGGTGAGCAAAAACAGGAAGGCAAAATGCCGCAAAAAAGGGAA
TAAGGGCGACACGGAAATGTTGAATACTCATACTCTTCCTTTTTCAATATTATTGAAGCATTTATCAGGG
TTATTGTCTCATGAGCGGATACATATTTGAATGTATTTAGAAAAATAAACAAATAGGGGTTCCGCGCACA
TTTCCCCGAAAAGTGCCACCTGACGTCGACGGATCGGGAGATCTCCCGATCCCCTATGGTGCACTCTCAG
TACAATCTGCTCTGATGCCGCATAGTTAAGCCAGTATCTGCTCCCTGCTTGTGTGTTGGAGGTCGCTGAG
TAGTGCGCGAGCAAAATTTAAGCTACAACAAGGCAAGGCTTGACCGACAATTGCATGAAGAATCTGCTTA
GGGTTAGGCGTTTTGCGCTGCTTCGCGATGTACGGGCCAGATATACGCGTTGACATTGATTATTGACTAG
TTATTAATAGTAATCAATTACGGGGTCATTAGTTCATAGCCCATATATGGAGTTCCGCGTTACATAACTT
ACGGTAAATGGCCCGCCTGGCTGACCGCCCAACGACCCCCGCCCATTGACGTCAATAATGACGTATGTTC
CCATAGTAACGCCAATAGGGACTTTCCATTGACGTCAATGGGTGGAGTATTTACGGTAAACTGCCCACTT
GGCAGTACATCAAGTGTATCATATGCCAAGTACGCCCCCTATTGACGTCAATGACGGTAAATGGCCCGCC
TGGCATTATGCCCAGTACATGACCTTATGGGACTTTCCTACTTGGCAGTACATCTACGTATTAGTCATCG
CTATTACCATGGTGATGCGGTTTTGGCAGTACATCAATGGGCGTGGATAGCGGTTTGACTCACGGGGATT
TCCAAGTCTCCACCCCATTGACGTCAATGGGAGTTTGTTTTGGCACCAAAATCAACGGGACTTTCCAAAA
TGTCGTAACAACTCCGCCCCATTGACGCAAATGGGCGGTAGGCGTGTACGGTGGGAGGTCTATATAAGCA
GCGCGTTTTGCCTGTACTGGGTCTCTCTGGTTAGACCAGATCTGAGCCTGGGAGCTCTCTGGCTAACTAG
GGAACCCACTGCTTAAGCCTCAATAAAGCTTGCCTTGAGTGCTTCAAGTAGTGTGTGCCCGTCTGTTGTG
TGACTCTGGTAACTAGAGATCCCTCAGACCCTTTTAGTCAGTGTGGAAAATCTCTAGCAGTGGCGCCCGA
ACAGGGACTTGAAAGCGAAAGGGAAACCAGAGGAGCTCTCTCGACGCAGGACTCGGCTTGCTGAAGCGCG
CACGGCAAGAGGCGAGGGGCGGCGACTGGTGAGTACGCCAAAAATTTTGACTAGCGGAGGCTAGAAGGAG
AGAGATGGGTGCGAGAGCGTCAGTATTAAGCGGGGGAGAATTAGATCGCGATGGGAAAAAATTCGGTTAA
GGCCAGGGGGAAAGAAAAAATATAAATTAAAACATATAGTATGGGCAAGCAGGGAGCTAGAACGATTCGC
AGTTAATCCTGGCCTGTTAGAAACATCAGAAGGCTGTAGACAAATACTGGGACAGCTACAACCATCCCTT
CAGACAGGATCAGAAGAACTTAGATCATTATATAATACAGTAGCAACCCTCTATTGTGTGCATCAAAGGA
TAGAGATAAAAGACACCAAGGAAGCTTTAGACAAGATAGAGGAAGAGCAAAACAAAAGTAAGACCACCGC
ACAGCAAGCGGCCGCTGATCTTCAGACCTGGAGGAGGAGATATGAGGGACAATTGGAGAAGTGAATTATA
TAAATATAAAGTAGTAAAAATTGAACCATTAGGAGTAGCACCCACCAAGGCAAAGAGAAGAGTGGTGCAG
AGAGAAAAAAGAGCAGTGGGAATAGGAGCTTTGTTCCTTGGGTTCTTGGGAGCAGCAGGAAGCACTATGG
GCGCAGCGTCAATGACGCTGACGGTACAGGCCAGACAATTATTGTCTGGTATAGTGCAGCAGCAGAACAA
TTTGCTGAGGGCTATTGAGGCGCAACAGCATCTGTTGCAACTCACAGTCTGGGGCATCAAGCAGCTCCAG
GCAAGAATCCTGGCTGTGGAAAGATACCTAAAGGATCAACAGCTCCTGGGGATTTGGGGTTGCTCTGGAA
AACTCATTTGCACCACTGCTGTGCCTTGGAATGCTAGTTGGAGTAATAAATCTCTGGAACAGATTTGGAA
TCACACGACCTGGATGGAGTGGGACAGAGAAATTAACAATTACACAAGCTTAATACACTCCTTAATTGAA
GAATCGCAAAACCAGCAAGAAAAGAATGAACAAGAATTATTGGAATTAGATAAATGGGCAAGTTTGTGGA
ATTGGTTTAACATAACAAATTGGCTGTGGTATATAAAATTATTCATAATGATAGTAGGAGGCTTGGTAGG
TTTAAGAATAGTTTTTGCTGTACTTTCTATAGTGAATAGAGTTAGGCAGGGATATTCACCATTATCGTTT
CAGACCCACCTCCCAACCCCGAGGGGACCCGACAGGCCCGAAGGAATAGAAGAAGAAGGTGGAGAGAGAG
ACAGAGACAGATCCATTCGATTAGTGAACGGATCGGCACTGCGTGCGCCAATTCTGCAGACAAATGGCAG
TATTCATCCACAATTTTAAAAGAAAAGGGGGGATTGGGGGGTACAGTGCAGGGGAAAGAATAGTAGACAT
AATAGCAACAGACATACAAACTAAAGAATTACAAAAACAAATTACAAAAATTCAAAATTTTCGGGTTTAT
TACAGGGACAGCAGAGATCCAGTTTGGTTAATTAGCTAGCGAGGGCCTATTTCCCATGATTCCTTCATAT
TTGCATATACGATACAAGGCTGTTAGAGAGATAATTGGAATTAATTTGACTGTAAACACAAAGATATTAG
TACAAAATACGTGACGTAGAAAGTAATAATTTCTTGGGTAGTTTGCAGTTTTAAAATTATGTTTTAAAAT
GGACTATCATATGCTTACCGTAACTTGAAAGTATTTCGATTTCTTGGCTTTATATATCTTGTGGAAAGGA
CGAAACACCGGAAGTTCGAGGGCGACACCC
Features (pLannotate 1.2.2; 39 found; start..end, strand, type, name):
     18..36      +  misc_RNA       MS2 stem loop: stem loop that binds the bacteriophage MS2 coat protein
     47..83      +  misc_RNA       gRNA scaffold (fragment): guide RNA scaffold for the Streptococcus pyogenes CRISPR/Cas9 system
     88..106     +  misc_RNA       MS2 stem loop: stem loop that binds the bacteriophage MS2 coat protein
    117..136     +  misc_RNA       gRNA scaffold (fragment): guide RNA scaffold for the Streptococcus pyogenes CRISPR/Cas9 system
    149..167     +  CDS            small t antigen (fragment): SV40 (simian virus 40) small t antigen
    193..404     +  promoter       EF-1α core promoter: core promoter for human elongation factor EF-1α
    421..468     +  CDS            nucleoplasmin NLS: bipartite nuclear localization signal from nucleoplasmin
    468..4569    +  CDS            dCas9 (fragment): catalytically dead mutant of the Cas9 endonuclease from the Streptococcus pyogenes Type II CRISPR/Cas system RNA-guided DNA-binding protein that lacks endonuclease activity due to the D10A mutation in the RuvC catalytic domain and the N863A mutation in the HNH catalytic domain
   4894..5292    +  CDS            BSD: blasticidin S deaminase; Aspergillus terreus BSD; confers resistance to blasticidin
   5293..5314    +  misc_feature   MCS (fragment): pBluescript multiple cloning site
   5317..5905    +  misc_feature   WPRE: woodchuck hepatitis virus posttranscriptional regulatory element
   5842..6423    +  CDS            nef (fragment): NEF_HV1H2 - Experimental evidence at protein level: Swiss-Prot protein existence level 1. Extracellular Nef protein targets CD4(+) T-lymphocytes for apoptosis by interacting with CXCR4 surface receptors. From Human immunodeficiency virus type 1 group M subtype B (isolate HXB2) (HIV-1).
   6430..6610    +  LTR            5' LTR (truncated): truncated 5' long terminal repeat (LTR) from HIV-1
   6642..6866    +  polyA_signal   bGH poly(A) signal: bovine growth hormone polyadenylation signal
   6870..6891    +  promoter       SV40 promoter (fragment): SV40 enhancer and early promoter
   6912..7340    +  rep_origin     f1 ori (sequence partly withheld): f1 bacteriophage origin of replication; arrow indicates direction of (+) strand synthesis
   7354..7683    +  promoter       SV40 promoter: SV40 enhancer and early promoter
   7731..7778    +  promoter       EM7 promoter: synthetic bacterial promoter&nbsp
   7797..8171    +  CDS            BleoR: antibiotic-binding protein; Sh ble from Streptoalloteichus hindustanus; confers resistance to bleomycin, phleomycin, and Zeocin™
   8181..8306    +  CDS            ble (fragment): BLE_KLEPN - Experimental evidence at protein level: Swiss-Prot protein existence level 1. Binding protein with a strong affinity to the bleomycin family of antibiotics. Binds to CL990; an antimitotic-antibiotic compound. From Klebsiella pneumoniae.
   8301..8422    +  polyA_signal   SV40 poly(A) signal: SV40 polyadenylation signal
   8493..8515    -  protein_bind   lac operator (fragment): The lac repressor binds to the lac operator to inhibit transcription in E. coli. This inhibition can be relieved by adding lactose or isopropyl-β-D-thiogalactopyranoside (IPTG). lac repressor encoded by lacI
   8519..8549    -  promoter       lac promoter: promoter for the E. coli lac operon
   8564..8585    -  protein_bind   CAP binding site: CAP binding activates transcription in the presence of cAMP. E. coli catabolite activator protein
   8598..8690    -  CDS            lacI (fragment): lac repressor; lacI; The lac repressor binds to the lac operator to inhibit transcription in E. coli. This inhibition can be relieved by adding lactose or isopropyl-β-D-thiogalactopyranoside (IPTG).
   8873..9461    -  rep_origin     ori: high-copy-number ColE1/pMB1/pBR322/pUC origin of replication
   9632..10492   -  CDS            AmpR: β-lactamase; bla; confers resistance to ampicillin, carbenicillin, and related antibiotics
  10493..10597   -  promoter       AmpR promoter: bla
  10656..10708   -  misc_feature   bom (fragment): basis of mobility region from pBR322
  10863..11242   +  enhancer       CMV enhancer: human cytomegalovirus immediate early enhancer
  11243..11442   +  promoter       CMV promoter: human cytomegalovirus (CMV) immediate early promoter
  11460..11640   +  LTR            5' LTR (truncated): truncated 5' long terminal repeat (LTR) from HIV-1
  11687..11812   +  misc_feature   HIV-1 Ψ: packaging signal of human immunodeficiency virus type 1
  11796..12159   +  CDS            HIV-1 gag (fragment): gag protein from human immunodeficiency virus 1; gag
  12305..12538   +  misc_feature   RRE: The Rev response element (RRE) of HIV-1 allows for Rev-dependent mRNA export from the nucleus to the cytoplasm.
  12915..13015   +  CDS            Rev (fragment): human immunodeficiency virus 1 (HIV-1) Rev protein; rev; enhances nuclear export of unspliced and incompletely spliced viral mRNAs
  13065..13182   +  misc_feature   cPPT/CTS: central polypurine tract and central termination sequence of HIV-1
  13232..13472   +  promoter       U6 promoter: RNA polymerase III promoter for human U6 snRNA
  13482..13501   +  CDS            VN155(I152L) (fragment): improved N-terminal fragment of mVenus for use in bimolecular fluorescence complementation (BiFC) (Kodama and Hu, 2010)
