[The description below was written by a language model from this plasmid's Addgene catalogue record and pLannotate feature annotations shown in this document.]
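Description:
lentiSAMv2 EGFP-guide1 is a 13.5 kb third-generation-style lentiviral transfer plasmid for CRISPR activation (CRISPRa) in mammalian cells, built on the lentiSAMv2 backbone. It is propagated in E. coli through a high-copy ColE1/pUC origin with ampicillin resistance. The backbone also carries an f1 origin and an SV40/EM7-driven bleomycin/Zeocin resistance cassette lying outside the viral region. The viral genome is transcribed from a CMV enhancer/promoter fused to a truncated HIV-1 5' LTR. It contains the Ψ packaging signal, RRE and cPPT/CTS, followed downstream by WPRE and a truncated 3' LTR with a bGH polyadenylation signal.

Two expression units sit between the LTRs. A human U6 promoter drives a single guide RNA whose spacer targets the EGFP coding sequence. The short "mVenus fragment" annotated immediately after U6 is most likely this spacer, matched because of GFP-family sequence similarity. The guide scaffold carries two MS2 stem loops, the SAM-type design that allows MS2 coat protein–activator fusions supplied from a separate construct to be recruited. An EF-1α core promoter then drives catalytically dead S. pyogenes Cas9 (D10A/N863A) with a nucleoplasmin NLS. According to the catalogue record, dCas9 is fused to the VP64 activation domain and linked by a 2A peptide to blasticidin S deaminase. VP64 and the 2A are not annotated individually, but an unannotated gap between dCas9 and BSD is consistent with them. Blasticidin selects transduced cells.

Because the guide is directed at EGFP rather than an endogenous locus, the construct serves as a non-targeting negative control in CRISPRa experiments. The depositors used it in work on regulatory chromatin architecture in human pancreatic islets.
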