Addgene plasmid #118166: lentiSAMv2 EGFP-guide1
Purpose: CRISPRa negative control. Catalytically inactive Cas9 from S. pyogenes and VP64 with 2A-BlastR, and sgRNA1 against the EGFP CDS
Depositing lab: Jorge Ferrer. Depositing organization: Imperial College London. Publication: Human pancreatic islet three-dimensional chromatin architecture provides insights into the genetics of type 2 diabetes. Miguel-Escalada I, Bonas-Guarch S, Cebola I, Ponsa-Cobas J, Mendieta-Esteban J, Atla G, Javierre BM, Rolando DMY, Farabella I, Morgan CC, Garcia-Hurtado J, Beucher A, Moran I, Pasquali L, Ramos-Rodriguez M, Appel EVR, Linneberg A, Gjesing AP, Witte DR, Pedersen O, Grarup N, Ravassard P, Torrents D, Mercader JM, Piemonti L, Berney T, de Koning EJP, Kerr-Conte J, Pattou F, Fedko IO, Groop L, Prokopenko I, Hansen T, Marti-Renom MA, Fraser P, Ferrer J. Nat Genet. 2019 Jun 28. pii: 10.1038/s41588-019-0457-0. doi: 10.1038/s41588-019-0457-0. PubMed 31253982.
Backbone
  Vector backbone: lentiSAMv2
  Backbone manufacturer: Feng Zhang (Addgene #75112)
  Vector type: Mammalian Expression, Lentiviral, CRISPR
  Selectable markers: Blasticidin
Growth in bacteria
  Bacterial resistance: Ampicillin, 100 μg/mL
  Growth temperature: 37°C
  Growth strain: Stbl3
  Copy number: High Copy
Gene/Insert
  Gene/Insert name: dCas9-VP64-2A-BlastR
  gRNA/shRNA sequence: GAAGTTCGAGGGCGACACCC
  Species: H. sapiens (human)
  Promoter: EF1a core and U6
  Cloning method: Restriction Enzyme; 5′ cloning site Unknown (destroyed during cloning); 3′ cloning site Unknown (destroyed during cloning)
  Sequencing primers: 5′ GATCCGCCACCATGGATGC
Terms and licenses: Academic/Nonprofit Terms; Industry Terms: Not Available to Industry
Depositor comments: Please visit https://www.biorxiv.org/content/early/2018/08/27/400291 for bioRxiv preprint.
How to cite: lentiSAMv2 EGFP-guide1 was a gift from Jorge Ferrer (Addgene plasmid # 118166 ; http://n2t.net/addgene:118166 ; RRID:Addgene_118166)
