>Addgene plasmid #118166 | lentiSAMv2 EGFP-guide1 | depositor partial sequence | sequence record 223235 | Guide RNA, MS2 stem loops, EF1a core promoter, NLS
NNNNNNNNTNNAGTTTTAAATTATGTTTTAAATGGACTATCATATGCTTACCGTAACTTGAAAGTATTTC
GATTTCTTGGCTTTATATATCTTGTGGAAAGGACGAAACACCGGAAGTTCGAGGGCGACACCCGTTTTAG
AGCTAGGCCAACATGAGGATCACCCATGTCTGCAGGGCCTAGCAAGTTAAAATAAGGCTAGTCCGTTATC
AACTTGGCCAACATGAGGATCACCCATGTCTGCAGGGCCAAGTGGCACCGAGTCGGTGCTTTTTTTGGAT
CCTAGGTCTTGAAAGGAGTGGGAATTGGCTCCGGTGCCCGTCAGTGGGCAGAGCGCACATCGCCCACAGT
CCCCGAGAAGTTGGGGGGAGGGGTCGGCAATTGATCCGGTGCCTAGAGAAGGTGGCGCGGGGTAAACTGG
GAAAGTGATGTCGTGTACTGGCTCCGCCTTTTTCCCGAGGGTGGGGGAGAACCGTATATAAGTGCAGTAG
TCGCCGTGAACGTTCTTTTTCGCAACGGGTTTGCCGCCAGAACACAGGCGTACGGCCACCATGAAAAGGC
CGGCGGCCACGAAAAAGGCCGGCCAGGCAAAAAAGAAAAAGGACAAGAAGTACAGCATCGGCCTGGCCAT
CGGCACCAACTCTGTGGGCTGGGCCGTGATCACCGACGAGTACAAGGTGCCCAGCAAGAAATTCAAGGTG
CTGGGCAACACCGACCGGCACAGCATCAAGAAGAACCTGATCGGAGCCCTGCTGTTCGACAGCGGCGAAA
CAGCCGAGGCCACCCGGCTGAAGAGAACCGCCAGAAGAAGATACACCAGACGGAAGAACCGGATCTGCTA
TCTGCAAGAGATCTTCAGCAACGAGATGGCCAAGGTGGACGACAGCTTCTTCCACAGACTGGAAGAGTCC
TTCCTGGTGGAAGAGGATAAGAAGCACGAGCGGCACCCCATCTTCGGCAACATCGTGGACGAGGTGGCCT
ACCACGAGAAGTACCCCACCATCTACCACCTGAGAAAGAAACTGGTGGACAGCACCGACAAGGCCGACCT
GCGGCTGATCTATCTGGCCCTGGCCCACATGATCAAGTTCCGGGGCCACTTCCTGATCGAGGGCGACCTG
AACCCCGACAACAGCGACATGGGACAAGCTGTTCATCCAGCTGGTGGCAAACCTACAACCAGCTGTTCCA
GGGAAACCCCATCAACGCCAGCGGCGTGGAACCCAAGGCCATCCTGGCTGCCAAAATGAACAAAAACAAA
AGGTTGGGAAAACTGATCCCCCCTTGGCCCGGGAAAAAAAAAAAAGGGCGGTTTCGGAACCCTGATGGCC
CTGAGCCGGGGGCGGAACCCCAATTCAAAAAAAATTTTCCACCGGGGCAGAAAGGTCACAAAGGGGCTTG
AAAGGAGGACCTTTCAAACAAAACTGGGAACAACGTTGGGCCCAAAATTGNGNACAAGTNNCCCACTTGN
GTTTTGGCCNCAAAAAACTGGNAACCCACTCCTGTNNGAAAGAACCTTANAGGGAGAACCAAATATAAAC
GGGCCCTTCGGGCCTTCTTAGGTAAGAATAAAGGAACCTCNCGGANCGCCTCGGGAAATCTCTTGGGNNG
GNGNACNTGGGTAAAAAATAGGTATTCTTCAAAAAAAAGCATGGGNCCCGGTTTNGGAACCCCGAAGAGA
AAATTA
